Addgene plasmid #115821: pscALPS-SIV-SYK vpr
Purpose: Encodes codon optimized 3xFLAG-SIVSYK Vpr (L06042) and puromycin resistance protein
Depositing lab: Jeremy Luban. Depositing organization: University of Massachusetts, Worcester. Publication: Primate immunodeficiency virus proteins Vpx and Vpr counteract transcriptional repression of proviruses by the HUSH complex. Yurkovetskiy L, Guney MH, Kim K, Goh SL, McCauley S, Dauphin A, Diehl WE, Luban J. Nat Microbiol. 2018 Dec;3(12):1354-1361. doi: 10.1038/s41564-018-0256-x. Epub 2018 Oct 8. PubMed 30297740.
Backbone
  Vector backbone: pscALPS Puro
  Vector type: Lentiviral
  Selectable markers: Puromycin
Growth in bacteria
  Bacterial resistance: Ampicillin, 100 μg/mL
  Growth temperature: 30°C
  Growth strain: NEB Stable
  Copy number: High Copy
Gene/Insert
  Gene/Insert name: SIVSYK Vpr (L06042)
  Promoter: SFFV
  Tag / fusion protein: 3x-FLAG (N terminal on insert)
  Cloning method: Restriction Enzyme; 5′ cloning site XbaI (unknown if destroyed); 3′ cloning site EcoRI (unknown if destroyed)
Terms and licenses: Academic/Nonprofit Terms; Industry Terms: Not Available to Industry
Depositor comments: PuroR . Please visit https://www.biorxiv.org/content/early/2018/04/03/293001 for bioRxiv preprint.
How to cite: pscALPS-SIV-SYK vpr was a gift from Jeremy Luban (Addgene plasmid # 115821 ; http://n2t.net/addgene:115821 ; RRID:Addgene_115821)
