[The description below was written by a language model from this plasmid's Addgene catalogue record and pLannotate feature annotations shown in this document.]
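Description:
pscALPS-SIV-SYK vpr is an HIV-1-based lentiviral transfer vector built on the pscALPS Puro backbone, designed to deliver and stably express a primate lentiviral accessory protein in mammalian cells. In bacteria it is maintained through a high-copy ColE1/pUC-type origin and an ampicillin resistance gene (β-lactamase with its own promoter); a fragment of the pBR322 bom region is also annotated.

The viral genome is driven by a CMV enhancer/promoter placed upstream of a truncated HIV-1 5' LTR, an arrangement that generally allows genomic RNA to be transcribed in producer cells without Tat. This is followed by the Ψ packaging signal extending into a gag fragment, the Rev response element for Rev-dependent nuclear export, env and rev fragments, and the cPPT/CTS. An SV40 enhancer/early promoter is also annotated upstream of the CMV element, though the record does not say what it does here.

The internal cassette uses the SFFV LTR promoter to express a codon-optimized Vpr from SIVSYK carrying an N-terminal 3xFLAG tag, cloned between XbaI and EcoRI sites. The feature table detects only a FLAG fragment here and does not annotate the Vpr coding sequence itself. Puromycin N-acetyltransferase lies downstream for selection of transduced cells, but the element that drives its expression falls in an unannotated interval and is not stated. A WPRE follows to enhance transcript expression, then a nef-derived fragment and a truncated 3' LTR.

The associated publication concerns Vpx and Vpr proteins counteracting HUSH complex-mediated transcriptional repression of proviruses, so the vector evidently serves to express this tagged Vpr in target cells for such comparative functional studies.
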