Features (pLannotate 1.2.2; 20 found; start..end, strand, type, name):
     69..398     +  promoter       SV40 promoter: SV40 enhancer and early promoter
    410..789     +  enhancer       CMV enhancer: human cytomegalovirus immediate early enhancer
    790..989     +  promoter       CMV promoter: human cytomegalovirus (CMV) immediate early promoter
   1007..1187    +  LTR            5' LTR (truncated): truncated 5' long terminal repeat (LTR) from HIV-1
   1234..1359    +  misc_feature   HIV-1 Ψ: packaging signal of human immunodeficiency virus type 1
   1343..1681    +  CDS            HIV-1 gag (fragment): gag protein from human immunodeficiency virus 1; gag
   1856..2089    +  misc_feature   RRE: The Rev response element (RRE) of HIV-1 allows for Rev-dependent mRNA export from the nucleus to the cytoplasm.
   2210..2452    +  CDS            env (fragment): ENV_HV2ST - Experimental evidence at protein level: Swiss-Prot protein existence level 1. The gp120-gp41 heterodimer allows rapid transcytosis of the virus through CD4 negative cells such as simple epithelial monolayers of the intestinal, rectal and endocervical epithelial barriers. Both gp120 and gp41 specifically recognize glycosphingolipids galactosyl- ceramide (GalCer) or 3' sulfo-galactosyl-ceramide (GalS) present in the lipid rafts structures of epithelial cells. Binding to these alternative receptors allows the rapid transcytosis of the virus through the epithelial cells. This transcyto
   2465..2565    +  CDS            Rev (fragment): human immunodeficiency virus 1 (HIV-1) Rev protein; rev; enhances nuclear export of unspliced and incompletely spliced viral mRNAs
   2615..2732    +  misc_feature   cPPT/CTS: central polypurine tract and central termination sequence of HIV-1
   2869..3276    +  promoter       SFFV promoter: spleen focus-forming virus long terminal repeat (LTR) promoter
   3342..3364    +  CDS            FLAG (fragment): FLAG® epitope tag, followed by an enterokinase cleavage site
   4223..4822    +  CDS            PuroR: puromycin N-acetyltransferase; pac from Streptomyces alboniger; confers resistance to puromycin
   4832..5420    +  misc_feature   WPRE: woodchuck hepatitis virus posttranscriptional regulatory element
   5431..5931    +  CDS            nef (fragment): NEF_HV1LA - Experimental evidence at protein level: Swiss-Prot protein existence level 1. Extracellular Nef protein targets CD4(+) T-lymphocytes for apoptosis by interacting with CXCR4 surface receptors. From Human immunodeficiency virus type 1 group M subtype B (isolate Lai) (HIV-1).
   5938..6118    +  LTR            5' LTR (truncated): truncated 5' long terminal repeat (LTR) from HIV-1
   6189..6777    -  rep_origin     ori: high-copy-number ColE1/pMB1/pBR322/pUC origin of replication
   6948..7808    -  CDS            AmpR: β-lactamase; bla; confers resistance to ampicillin, carbenicillin, and related antibiotics
   7809..7913    -  promoter       AmpR promoter: bla
   7972..8024    -  misc_feature   bom (fragment): basis of mobility region from pBR322
>Addgene plasmid #115821 | pscALPS-SIV-SYK vpr | addgene full sequence | sequence record 255811 | Addgene NGS Result
AATCTGCTTAGGGTTAGGCGTTTTGCGCTGCTTCGCGATGTACGGGCCAGATATACGCGCTGTGGAATGT
GTGTCAGTTAGGGTGTGGAAAGTCCCCAGGCTCCCCAGCAGGCAGAAGTATGCAAAGCATGCATCTCAAT
TAGTCAGCAACCAGGTGTGGAAAGTCCCCAGGCTCCCCAGCAGGCAGAAGTATGCAAAGCATGCATCTCA
ATTAGTCAGCAACCATAGTCCCGCCCCTAACTCCGCCCATCCCGCCCCTAACTCCGCCCAGTTCCGCCCA
TTCTCCGCCCCATGGCTGACTAATTTTTTTTATTTATGCAGAGGCCGAGGCCGCCTCTGCCTCTGAGCTA
TTCCAGAAGTAGTGAGGAGGCTTTTTTGGAGGCCTAGGCTTTTGCAAAAAGCTCGCGTTGACATTGATTA
TTGACTAGTTATTAATAGTAATCAATTACGGGGTCATTAGTTCATAGCCCATATATGGAGTTCCGCGTTA
CATAACTTACGGTAAATGGCCCGCCTGGCTGACCGCCCAACGACCCCCGCCCATTGACGTCAATAATGAC
GTATGTTCCCATAGTAACGCCAATAGGGACTTTCCATTGACGTCAATGGGTGGAGTATTTACGGTAAACT
GCCCACTTGGCAGTACATCAAGTGTATCATATGCCAAGTACGCCCCCTATTGACGTCAATGACGGTAAAT
GGCCCGCCTGGCATTATGCCCAGTACATGACCTTATGGGACTTTCCTACTTGGCAGTACATCTACGTATT
AGTCATCGCTATTACCATGGTGATGCGGTTTTGGCAGTACATCAATGGGCGTGGATAGCGGTTTGACTCA
CGGGGATTTCCAAGTCTCCACCCCATTGACGTCAATGGGAGTTTGTTTTGGCACCAAAATCAACGGGACT
TTCCAAAATGTCGTAACAACTCCGCCCCATTGACGCAAATGGGCGGTAGGCGTGTACGGTGGGAGGTCTA
TATAAGCAGCGCGTTTTGCCTGTACTGGGTCTCTCTGGTTAGACCAGATCTGAGCCTGGGAGCTCTCTGG
CTAACTAGGGAACCCACTGCTTAAGCCTCAATAAAGCTTGCCTTGAGTGCTTCAAGTAGTGTGTGCCCGT
CTGTTGTGTGACTCTGGTAACTAGAGATCCCTCAGACCCTTTTAGTCAGTGTGGAAAATCTCTAGCAGTG
GCGCCCGAACAGGGACTTGAAAGCGAAAGGGAAACCAGAGGAGCTCTCTCGACGCAGGACTCGGCTTGCT
GAAGCGCGCACGGCAAGAGGCGAGGGGCGGCGACTGGTGAGTACGCCAAAAATTTTGACTAGCGGAGGCT
AGAAGGAGAGAGATGGGTGCGAGAGCGTCAGTATTAAGCGGGGGAGAATTAGATCGCGATGGGAAAAAAT
TCGGTTAAGGCCAGGGGGAAAGAAAAAATATAAATTAAAACATATAGTATGGGCAAGCAGGGAGCTAGAA
CGATTCGCAGTTAATCCTGGCCTGTTAGAAACATCAGAAGGCTGTAGACAAATACTGGGACAGCTACAAC
CATCCCTTCAGACAGGATCAGAAGAACTTAGATCATTATATAATACAGTAGCAACCCTCTATTGTGTGCA
TCAAAGGATAGAGATAAAAGACACCAAGGAAGCTTTAGACAAGATAGAGGAAGAGCAAAACAAAAGTAAG
ACCACCGCACAGCAAGCGGCCGGCCGCTGATCTTCAGACCTGGAGGAGGAGATATGAGGGACAATTGGAG
AAGTGAATTATATAAATATAAAGTAGTAAAAATTGAACCATTAGGAGTAGCACCCACCAAGGCAAAGAGA
AGAGTGGTGCAGAGAGAAAAAAGAGCAGTGGGAATAGGAGCTTTGTTCCTTGGGTTCTTGGGAGCAGCAG
GAAGCACTATGGGCGCAGCGTCAATGACGCTGACGGTACAGGCCAGACAATTATTGTCTGGTATAGTGCA
GCAGCAGAACAATTTGCTGAGGGCTATTGAGGCGCAACAGCATCTGTTGCAACTCACAGTCTGGGGCATC
AAGCAGCTCCAGGCAAGAATCCTGGCTGTGGAAAGATACCTAAAGGATCAACAGCTCCTGGGGATTTGGG
GTTGCTCTGGAAAACTCATTTGCACCACTGCTGTGCCTTGGAATGCTAGTTGGAGTAATAAATCTCTGGA
ACAGATTTGGAATCACACGACCTGGATGGAGTGGGACAGAGAATTAACAATTACACAAGCTTAATACACT
CCTTAATTGAAGAATCGCAAAACCAGCAAGAAAAGAATGAACAAGAATTATTGGAATTAGATAAATGGGC
AAGTTTGTGGAATTGGTTTAACATAACAAATTGGCTGTGGTATATAAAATTATTCATAATGATAGTAGGA
GGCTTGGTAGGTTTAAGAATAGTTTTTGCTGTACTTTCTATAGTGAATAGAGTTAGGCAGGGATATTCAC
CATTATCGTTTCAGACCCACCTCCCAACCCCGAGGGGACCCGACAGGCCCGAAGGAATAGAAGAAGAAGG
TGGAGAGAGAGACAGAGACAGATCCATTCGATTAGTGAACGGATCGGCACTGCGTGCGCCAATTCTGCAG
ACAAATGGCAGTATTCATCCACAATTTTAAAAGAAAAGGGGGGATTGGGGGGTACAGTGCAGGGGAAAGA
ATAGTAGACATAATAGCAACAGACATACAAACTAAAGAATTACAAAAACAAATTACAAAAATTCAAAATT
TTCGGGTTTATTACAGGGACAGCAGAGATCCAGTTTGGTTAATTAACTGCAGCCCCGATAAAATAAAAGA
TTTTATTTAGTCTCCAGAAAAAGGGGGGAATGAAAGACCCCACCTGTAGGTTTGGCAAGCTAGCTGCAGT
AACGCCATTTTGCAAGGCATGGAAAAATACCAAACCAAGAATAGAGAAGTTCAGATCAAGGGCGGGTACA
TGAAAATAGCTAACGTTGGGCCAAACAGGATATCTGCGGTGAGCAGTTTCGGCCCCGGCCCGGGGCCAAG
AACAGATGGTCACCGCAGTTTCGGCCCCGGCCCGAGGCCAAGAACAGATGGTCCCCAGATATGGCCCAAC
CCTCAGCAGTTTCTTAAGACCCATCAGATGTTTCCAGGCTCCCCCAAGGACCTGAAATGACCCTGCGCCT
TATTTGAATTAACCAATCAGCCTGCTTCTCGCTTCTGTTCGCGCGCTTCTGCTTCCCGAGCTCTATAAAA
GAGCTCACAACCCCTCACTCGGCGCGCCAGTCCTCCGACAGACTGAGTCGCCCGGGGGTCTAGAGCCGCC
ATGGATTATAAAGATGACGATGACAAAGACTATAAAGACGATGACGACAAAGATTACAAGGACGACGACG
ACAAAGCGGCCGCTATGGCTGAGGCATTCTTTAACCCTAGTCAGCATGTCCAAGGAACTCCGTGGTTCTT
CATACCACGAAATGTAGAGCTGACCCCCAATGTCATAAATGTAACCGTAAAGGCTGAACTCGTTGTAACA
GAAGCATCTAAACACTTCACACCACAGGAAATTTATGGCGTATGGAACCAGTCCCTCAACGAAGAAGCTG
GTACTGATTCTCCTACTATGGCATGGGAAAGGACAATGCTCGACATGGTACGCGCTCTCAATCTTATGCT
TTTTGAGCATTTCGCCGCCGGTTGTCCCCAGCGGACACGCTATGCCAGACACAGGGGTTATCCGCATCCA
AGTTAACCCGGGGAATTCTCGACCTTGACTGGCGGCGCGACCTTGAGGCCTGCGTTCGCCTCAGTTGCCC
CCTCTGTGCAATGGGGAGACGCGCCTCATCGCTTGACAACGGCCGAAGAGCCGCCGCGCTTCCGTCTCCC
GCGTGCGCGCGCCATGCTGCCCACCCCCGTTCCGCACTGACCCTCCCCCGTGCCCCGCGTCCCGTACTGC
CGCCCCGCCCCGAGTCCCATGCCGCAGCCACCGCGACGGAGCCCGCAGGCGGGAACCTGCCTCCGCGCGT
TAGCGCGCACGCGCGCCTCATGTGTCGTCCCCATCAGCGCCGGCTTCCGTCTATAGGCCAGATGCACTGT
CACTCTGGCGAAGTCGCAGACCCGATTGGCCGGGACGGAGGCGCGAGACCGGGTTGCGGGCGGGGCCGAA
CGTGGTATAAAAGGGGCGGGAGGCCAGGCTCGTGCCGTTTTGCAGACGCCACCGCCGAGGAAAACCGTGT
ACTATTAGCCACGCGTGCCACCATGACCGAGTACAAGCCCACGGTGCGCCTCGCCACCCGCGACGACGTC
CCCCGGGCCGTACGCACCCTCGCCGCCGCGTTCGCCGACTACCCCGCCACGCGCCACACCGTCGACCCGG
ACCGCCACATCGAGCGGGTCACCGAGCTGCAAGAACTCTTCCTCACGCGCGTCGGGCTCGACATCGGCAA
GGTGTGGGTCGCGGACGACGGCGCCGCGGTGGCGGTCTGGACCACGCCGGAGAGCGTCGAAGCGGGGGCG
GTGTTCGCCGAGATCGGCCCGCGCATGGCCGAGTTGAGCGGTTCCCGGCTGGCCGCGCAGCAACAGATGG
AAGGCCTCCTGGCGCCGCACCGGCCCAAGGAGCCCGCGTGGTTCCTGGCCACCGTCGGCGTCTCGCCCGA
CCACCAGGGCAAGGGTCTGGGCAGCGCCGTCGTGCTCCCCGGAGTGGAGGCGGCCGAGCGCGCCGGGGTG
CCCGCCTTCCTGGAGACCTCCGCGCCCCGCAACCTCCCCTTCTACGAGCGGCTCGGCTTCACCGTCACCG
CCGACGTCGAGGTGCCCGAAGGACCGCGCACCTGGTGCATGACCCGCAAGCCCGGTGCCTGAGCGATCGC
TAATCAACCTCTGGATTACAAAATTTGTGAAAGATTGACTGGTATTCTTAACTATGTTGCTCCTTTTACG
CTATGTGGATACGCTGCTTTAATGCCTTTGTATCATGCTATTGCTTCCCGTATGGCTTTCATTTTCTCCT
CCTTGTATAAATCCTGGTTGCTGTCTCTTTATGAGGAGTTGTGGCCCGTTGTCAGGCAACGTGGCGTGGT
GTGCACTGTGTTTGCTGACGCAACCCCCACTGGTTGGGGCATTGCCACCACCTGTCAGCTCCTTTCCGGG
ACTTTCGCTTTCCCCCTCCCTATTGCCACGGCGGAACTCATCGCCGCCTGCCTTGCCCGCTGCTGGACAG
GGGCTCGGCTGTTGGGCACTGACAATTCCGTGGTGTTGTCGGGGAAGCTGACGTCCTTTCCATGGCTGCT
CGCCTGTGTTGCCACCTGGATTCTGCGCGGGACGTCCTTCTGCTACGTCCCTTCGGCCCTCAATCCAGCG
GACCTTCCTTCCCGCGGCCTGCTGCCGGCTCTGCGGCCTCTTCCGCGTCTTCGCCTTCGCCCTCAGACGA
GTCGGATCTCCCTTTGGGCCGCCTCCCCGCTTAATCGCGTCGAGACCTAGAAAAACATGGAGCAATCACA
AGTAGCAATACAGCAGCTACCAATGCTGATTGTGCCTGGCTAGAAGCACAAGAGGAGGAGGAGGTGGGTT
TTCCAGTCACACCTCAGGTACCTTTAAGACCAATGACTTACAAGGCAGCTGTAGATCTTAGCCACTTTTT
AAAAGAAAAGGGGGGACTGGAAGGGCTAATTCACTCCCAACGAAGACAAGATATCCTTGATCTGTGGATC
TACCACACACAAGGCTACTTCCCTGATTGGCAGAACTACACACCAGGGCCAGGGATCAGATATCCACTGA
CCTTTGGATGGTGCTACAAGCTAGTACCAGTTGAGCAAGAGAAGGTAGAAGAAGCCAATGAAGGAGAGAA
CACCCGCTTGTTACACCCTGTGAGCCTGCATGGGATGGATGACCCGGAGAGAGAAGTATTAGAGTGGAGG
TTTGACAGCCGCCTAGCATTTCATCACATGGCCCGAGAGCTGCATCCGGACTGTACTGGGTCTCTCTGGT
TAGACCAGATCTGAGCCTGGGAGCTCTCTGGCTAACTAGGGAACCCACTGCTTAAGCCTCAATAAAGCTT
GCCTTGAGTGCTTCAAGTAGTGTGTGCCCGTCTGTTGTGTGACTCTGGTAACTAGAGATCCCTCAGACCC
TTTTAGTCAGTGTGGAAAATCTCTAGCAGGGCCCGTTTCATGTGAGCAAAAGGCCAGCAAAAGGCCAGGA
ACCGTAAAAAGGCCGCGTTGCTGGCGTTTTTCCATAGGCTCCGCCCCCCTGACGAGCATCACAAAAATCG
ACGCTCAAGTCAGAGGTGGCGAAACCCGACAGGACTATAAAGATACCAGGCGTTTCCCCCTGGAAGCTCC
CTCGTGCGCTCTCCTGTTCCGACCCTGCCGCTTACCGGATACCTGTCCGCCTTTCTCCCTTCGGGAAGCG
TGGCGCTTTCTCATAGCTCACGCTGTAGGTATCTCAGTTCGGTGTAGGTCGTTCGCTCCAAGCTGGGCTG
TGTGCACGAACCCCCCGTTCAGCCCGACCGCTGCGCCTTATCCGGTAACTATCGTCTTGAGTCCAACCCG
GTAAGACACGACTTATCGCCACTGGCAGCAGCCACTGGTAACAGGATTAGCAGAGCGAGGTATGTAGGCG
GTGCTACAGAGTTCTTGAAGTGGTGGCCTAACTACGGCTACACTAGAAGAACAGTATTTGGTATCTGCGC
TCTGCTGAAGCCAGTTACCTTCGGAAAAAGAGTTGGTAGCTCTTGATCCGGCAAACAAACCACCGCTGGT
AGCGGTGGTTTTTTTGTTTGCAAGCAGCAGATTACGCGCAGAAAAAAAGGATCTCAAGAAGATCCTTTGA
TCTTTTCTACGGGGTCTGACGCTCAGTGGAACGAAAACTCACGTTAAGGGATTTTGGTCATGAGATTATC
AAAAAGGATCTTCACCTAGATCCTTTTAAATTAAAAATGAAGTTTTAAATCAATCTAAAGTATATATGAG
TAAACTTGGTCTGACAGTTACCAATGCTTAATCAGTGAGGCACCTATCTCAGCGATCTGTCTATTTCGTT
CATCCATAGTTGCCTGACTCCCCGTCGTGTAGATAACTACGATACGGGAGGGCTTACCATCTGGCCCCAG
TGCTGCAATGATACCGCGAGACCCACGCTCACCGGCTCCAGATTTATCAGCAATAAACCAGCCAGCCGGA
AGGGCCGAGCGCAGAAGTGGTCCTGCAACTTTATCCGCCTCCATCCAGTCTATTAATTGTTGCCGGGAAG
CTAGAGTAAGTAGTTCGCCAGTTAATAGTTTGCGCAACGTTGTTGCCATTGCTACAGGCATCGTGGTGTC
ACGCTCGTCGTTTGGTATGGCTTCATTCAGCTCCGGTTCCCAACGATCAAGGCGAGTTACATGATCCCCC
ATGTTGTGCAAAAAAGCGGTTAGCTCCTTCGGTCCTCCGATCGTTGTCAGAAGTAAGTTGGCCGCAGTGT
TATCACTCATGGTTATGGCAGCACTGCATAATTCTCTTACTGTCATGCCATCCGTAAGATGCTTTTCTGT
GACTGGTGAGTACTCAACCAAGTCATTCTGAGAATAGTGTATGCGGCGACCGAGTTGCTCTTGCCCGGCG
TCAATACGGGATAATACCGCGCCACATAGCAGAACTTTAAAAGTGCTCATCATTGGAAAACGTTCTTCGG
GGCGAAAACTCTCAAGGATCTTACCGCTGTTGAGATCCAGTTCGATGTAACCCACTCGTGCACCCAACTG
ATCTTCAGCATCTTTTACTTTCACCAGCGTTTCTGGGTGAGCAAAAACAGGAAGGCAAAATGCCGCAAAA
AAGGGAATAAGGGCGACACGGAAATGTTGAATACTCATACTCTTCCTTTTTCAATATTATTGAAGCATTT
ATCAGGGTTATTGTCTCATGAGCGGATACATATTTGAATGTATTTAGAAAAATAAACAAATAGGGGTTCC
GCGCACATTTCCCCGAAAAGTGCCACCTGACGTCGACGGATCGGGAGATCTCCCGATCCCCTATGGTGCA
CTCTCAGTACAATCTGCTCTGATGCCGCATAGTTAAGCCAGTATCTGCTCCCTGCTTGTGTGTTGGAGGT
CGCTGAGTAGTGCGCGAGCAAAATTTAAGCTACAACAAGGCAAGGCTTGACCGACAATTGCATGAAG
