>Addgene plasmid #115821 | pscALPS-SIV-SYK vpr | depositor partial sequence | sequence record 218770 | SIV SYK Vpr
TCTAGAGCCGCCATGGATTATAAAGATGACGATGACAAAGACTATAAAGACGATGACGACAAAGATTACA
AGGACGACGACGACAAAGCGGCCGCTATGGCTGAGGCATTCTTTAACCCTAGTCAGCATGTCCAAGGAAC
TCCGTGGTTCTTCATACCACGAAATGTAGAGCTGACCCCCAATGTCATAAATGTAACCGTAAAGGCTGAA
CTCGTTGTAACAGAAGCATCTAAACACTTCACACCACAGGAAATTTATGGCGTATGGAACCAGTCCCTCA
ACGAAGAAGCTGGTACTGATTCTCCTACTATGGCATGGGAAAGGACAATGCTCGACATGGTACGCGCTCT
CAATCTTATGCTTTTTGAGCATTTCGCCGCCGGTTGTCCCCAGCGGACACGCTATGCCAGACACAGGGGT
TATCCGCATCCAAGTTAACCCGGGGAATTC
